LOCUS       pCDNA3.0_nucNano 7780 bp DNA circular UNA 07-NOV-2019
DEFINITION  NLS003_SNAP-VHHEnhancer-NLS IRES EGFP pcDNA3.0.
ACCESSION   urn.local...47-b7nwlns
VERSION     urn.local...47-b7nwlns
KEYWORDS    .
SOURCE
  ORGANISM  .
FEATURES             Location/Qualifiers
     promoter        236..852
                     /standard_name="CMV_immearly_promoter"
     enhancer        315..602
                     /note="Geneious type: Enhancer"
                     /standard_name="CAG_enhancer"
     promoter        863..881
                     /standard_name="T7 Promotor"
     misc_difference 889
                     /standard_name="Addition of A"
     misc_feature    890..897
                     /note="Geneious type: Editing History Replacement"
                     /standard_name="AGCTT"
     misc_feature    898..900
                     /note="Geneious type: Misc_Feat"
                     /standard_name="kozak"
     CDS             901..1446
                     /standard_name="SNAP"
     misc_feature    948
                     /note="Geneious type: Editing History Replacement"
                     /standard_name="G"
     CDS             1453..1803
                     /standard_name="VHH_Enhancer"
     misc_feature    1764^1765
                     /note="Geneious type: Editing History Deletion"
                     /standard_name="CTGCCTGCCGATCTCGCCTGGTTTAAACGCAACACCTTAAAT
                     AAACCCGTGATTATGGGCCGCCATACCTGGGAATCAATCGGTCGTCCGTTGCCAGGAC
                     GCAAAAATATTATCCTCAGCAGTCAACCGGGTACGGACGATCGCGTAACGTGGGTGAA
                     GTCGGTGGATGAAGCCATCGCGGCGTGTGGTGACGTACCAGAAATCATGGTGATTGGC
                     GGCGGTCGCGTTTATGAACAGTTCTTGCCAAAAGCGCAAAAACTGTATCTGACGCATA
                     TCGACGCAGAAGTGGAAGGCGACACCCATTTCCCGGATTACGAGCCGGATGACTGGGA
                     ATCGGTATTCAGCGAATTCCACGATGCTGATGCGCAGAACTCTCACAGCTATTGCTTT
                     GAGATTCTGGAGCGGCGGGGCGGCGGCGGCGGCATGATCAGTCTGATTGCGGCGTTAG
                     CGGTAGATCGCGTTATCGGCATGGAAAACGCCATGCCGTGGAAC"
     misc_feature    1804..1917
                     /note="Geneious type: Misc_Feat\"
                     /standard_name="NLS"
     misc_feature    1807..1917
                     /note="Geneious type: Editing History Replacement"
                     /standard_name="CTGAACCCTCCTGATGAGAGTGGCCCCGGCTGCATGAGCTGC
                     AAGTGTGTGCTCTCC"
     misc_feature    complement(1933..1953)
                     /note="Geneious type: attB2"
                     /standard_name="attB2"
     misc_feature    1981..2553
                     /note="Geneious type: Misc_Feat"
                     /standard_name="IRES"
     misc_feature    2554..3301
                     /note="Geneious type: Editing History Replacement"
                     /standard_name="ATGGCTAGCAAAGGAGAAGAACTTTTCACTGGAGTTGTCCCA
                     ATTCTTGTTGAATTAGATGGTGATGTTAATGGGCACAAATTTTCTGTCAGTGGAGAGG
                     GTGAAGGTGATGCAACATACGGAAAACTTACCCTTAAATTTATTTGCACTACTGGAAA
                     ACTACCTGTTCCATGGCCAACACTTGTCACTACTTTCTCTTATGGTGTTCAATGCTTT
                     TCAAGATACCCAGATCATATGAAACGGCATGACTTTTTCAAGAGTGCCATGCCCGAAG
                     GTTATGTACAGGAAAGAACTATATTTTTCAAAGATGACGGGAACTACAAGACACGTGC
                     TGAAGTCAAGTTTGAAGGTGATACCCTTGTTAATAGAATCGAGTTAAAAGGTATTGAT
                     TTTAAAGAAGATGGAAACATTCTTGGACACAAATTGGAATACAACTATAACTCACACA
                     ATGTATACATCATGGCAGACAAACAAAAGAATGGAATCAAAGTTAACTTCAAAATTAG
                     ACACAACATTGAAGATGGAAGCGTTCAACTAGCAGACCATTATCAACAAAATACTCCA
                     ATTGGCGATGGCCCTGTCCTTTTACCAGACAACCATTACCTGTCCACACAATCTGCCC
                     TTTCGAAAGATCCCAACGAAAAGAGAGACCACATGGTCCTTCTTGAGTTTGTAACAGC
                     TGCTGGGATTACACATGGCATGGATGAACTATACAAA"
     CDS             2555..3300
                     /standard_name="EGFP"
     promoter        complement(3334..3351)
                     /standard_name="SP6 promotor"
     terminator      3373..3600
                     /standard_name="bGH_PA_terminator"
     polyA_site      3378..3567
     rep_origin      3663..3969
     enhancer        complement(4089..4305)
                     /note="Geneious type: Enhancer"
                     /standard_name="SV40_enhancer"
     promoter        4101..4370
                     /standard_name="SV40_promoter"
     rep_origin      complement(4269..4346)
     CDS             4488..5276
                     /standard_name="NeoR/KanR"
     terminator      5456..5575
                     /standard_name="SV40_PA_terminator"
     promoter        complement(5672..5701)
                     /standard_name="lac_promoter"
     rep_origin      complement(6010..6329)
     CDS             complement(6804..7644)
                     /standard_name="Amp"
     promoter        complement(7686..7714)
                     /standard_name="AmpR Promotor"
ORIGIN
        1 gacggatcgg gagatctccc gatcccctat ggtcgactct cagtacaatc tgctctgatg
       61 ccgcatagtt aagccagtat ctgctccctg cttgtgtgtt ggaggtcgct gagtagtgcg
      121 cgagcaaaat ttaagctaca acaaggcaag gcttgaccga caattgcatg aagaatctgc
      181 ttagggttag gcgttttgcg ctgcttcgcg atgtacgggc cagatatacg cgttgacatt
      241 gattattgac tagttattaa tagtaatcaa ttacggggtc attagttcat agcccatata
      301 tggagttccg cgttacataa cttacggtaa atggcccgcc tggctgaccg cccaacgacc
      361 cccgcccatt gacgtcaata atgacgtatg ttcccatagt aacgccaata gggactttcc
      421 attgacgtca atgggtggac tatttacggt aaactgccca cttggcagta catcaagtgt
      481 atcatatgcc aagtacgccc cctattgacg tcaatgacgg taaatggccc gcctggcatt
      541 atgcccagta catgacctta tgggactttc ctacttggca gtacatctac gtattagtca
      601 tcgctattac catggtgatg cggttttggc agtacatcaa tgggcgtgga tagcggtttg
      661 actcacgggg atttccaagt ctccacccca ttgacgtcaa tgggagtttg ttttggcacc
      721 aaaatcaacg ggactttcca aaatgtcgta acaactccgc cccattgacg caaatgggcg
      781 gtaggcgtgt acggtgggag gtctatataa gcagagctct ctggctaact agagaaccca
      841 ctgcttactg gcttatcgaa attaatacga ctcactatag ggagacccag cggccgcacc
      901 atggataaag actgcgaaat gaaacgcact accctggaca gcccgcttgg taaactggaa
      961 ctgagcggtt gcgagcaggg cctgcacgaa atcattttcc tgggcaaagg tacgagcgct
     1021 gcggatgcgg tcgaagtacc ggctccggct gcggttctgg gtggcccgga gccgctgatg
     1081 caggctaccg catggctgaa cgcatatttt caccagccag aggcgattga agagttccct
     1141 gtaccggccc tgcatcaccc ggtatttcag caggaatcct ttacccgtca ggtactgtgg
     1201 aaactgctga aagtagtgaa attcggcgag gtgatctcct attcccatct ggcggcgctg
     1261 gctggcaacc cagcggcaac tgcggcggtg aaaaccgctc tgtctggtaa tccggtgcca
     1321 attctgatcc cgtgccaccg tgtggttcag ggcgacctgg acgtaggtgg ctacgaaggc
     1381 ggcctggctg tgaaagaatg gctgctggcg cacgaaggtc accgtctggg taaaccaggc
     1441 ctgggcggcc gcatggccca ggtgcagctg gttgagagcg gcggtgctct ggtgcagccg
     1501 ggcggtagcc tgcgtctgag ctgcgccgcg agcggcttcc cggtgaaccg ctacagcatg
     1561 cgttggtacc gtcaggcgcc gggcaaggag cgtgaatggg tggctggtat gagcagcgcc
     1621 ggtgaccgta gcagctacga agatagcgtg aaaggccgct tcaccatcag ccgtgacgat
     1681 gcccgcaaca ccgtgtatct gcagatgaac agcctgaagc cggaggacac cgcggtgtac
     1741 tattgcaacg tgaacgtggg ttttgaatac tggggccagg gtacccaggt gaccgtgagc
     1801 agcaagtccg gactcagatc tcgagctgat ccaaaaaaga agagaaaggt agatccaaaa
     1861 aagaagagaa aggtagatcc aaaaaagaag agaaaggtag gatccaccgg atctagatag
     1921 taaggatcca cccagctttc ttgtacaaag tggtgatcgc gtaaactacg ggctgcagga
     1981 attccgcccc ccccccccta acgttactgg ccgaagccgc ttggaataag gccggtgtgc
     2041 gtttgtctat atgttatttt ccaccatatt gccgtctttt ggcaatgtga gggcccggaa
     2101 acctggccct gtcttcttga cgagcattcc taggggtctt tcccctctcg ccaaaggaat
     2161 gcaaggtctg ttgaatgtcg tgaaggaagc agttcctctg gaagcttctt gaagacaaac
     2221 aacgtctgta gcgacccttt gcaggcagcg gaacccccca cctggcgaca ggtgcctctg
     2281 cggccaaaag ccacgtgtat aagatacacc tgcaaaggcg gcacaacccc agtgccacgt
     2341 tgtgagttgg atagttgtgg aaagagtcaa atggctctcc tcaagcgtat tcaacaaggg
     2401 gctgaaggat gcccagaagg taccccattg tatgggatct gatctggggc ctcggtgcac
     2461 atgctttaca tgtgtttagt cgaggttaaa aaacgtctag gccccccgaa ccacggggac
     2521 gtggttttcc tttgaaaaac acgatgataa taccatggtg agcaagggcg aggagctgtt
     2581 caccggggtg gtgcccatcc tggtcgagct ggacggcgac gtaaacggcc acaagttcag
     2641 cgtgtccggc gagggcgagg gcgatgccac ctacggcaag ctgaccctga agttcatctg
     2701 caccaccggc aagctgcccg tgccctggcc caccctcgtg accaccctga cctacggcgt
     2761 gcagtgcttc agccgctacc ccgaccacat gaagcagcac gacttcttca agtccgccat
     2821 gcccgaaggc tacgtccagg agcgcaccat cttcttcaag gacgacggca actacaagac
     2881 ccgcgccgag gtgaagttcg agggcgacac cctggtgaac cgcatcgagc tgaagggcat
     2941 cgacttcaag gaggacggca acatcctggg gcacaagctg gagtacaact acaacagcca
     3001 caacgtctat atcatggccg acaagcagaa gaacggcatc aaggtgaact tcaagatccg
     3061 ccacaacatc gaggacggca gcgtgcagct cgccgaccac taccagcaga acacccccat
     3121 cggcgacggc cccgtgctgc tgcccgacaa ccactacctg agcacccagt ccgccctgag
     3181 caaagacccc aacgagaagc gcgatcacat ggtcctgctg gagttcgtga ccgccgccgg
     3241 gatcactctc ggcatggacg agctgtacaa gtccggactc agatctcgac tagctagtag
     3301 ctaactcgag catgcatcta gagggcccta ttctatagtg tcacctaaat gctagagctc
     3361 gctgatcagc ctcgactgtg ccttctagtt gccagccatc tgttgtttgc ccctcccccg
     3421 tgccttcctt gaccctggaa ggtgccactc ccactgtcct ttcctaataa aatgaggaaa
     3481 ttgcatcgca ttgtctgagt aggtgtcatt ctattctggg gggtggggtg gggcaggaca
     3541 gcaaggggga ggattgggaa gacaatagca ggcatgctgg ggatgcggtg ggctctatgg
     3601 cttctgaggc ggaaagaacc agctggggct ctagggggta tccccnnnnn nnnnnnnnnn
     3661 nnnnnnnnnn nnnnnnnnnn nnnnnnnnnn nnnnnnnnnn nnnnnnnnnn nnnnnnnnnn
     3721 nnnnnnnnnn nnnnnnnnnn nnnnnnnnnn nnnnnnnnnn nnnnnnnnnc gccggctttc
     3781 cccgtcaagc tctaaatcgg ggcannnnnn nnnnnnnnnn nnnnnnnnnn nnnnnnnnnn
     3841 nnnnnnnnnn nnnnnnnnnn nannnnnnnn nnnnnnnnnn nnnnnnnnnn nnnnnnnnnn
     3901 nnnnnnnnnn ncctttgacg ttggagtcca cgttctttaa tagtggactc ttgttccaaa
     3961 ctggaacaac actcaaccct atctcggtct attcttttga tttataaggg attttgggga
     4021 tttcggccta ttggttaaaa aatgagctga tttaacaaaa atttaacgcg aattaattct
     4081 gtggaatgtg tgtcagttag ggtgtggaaa gtccccaggc tccccaggca ggcagaagta
     4141 tgcaaagcat gcatctcaat tagtcagcaa ccaggtgtgg aaagtcccca ggctccccag
     4201 caggcagaag tatgcaaagc atgcatctca attagtcagc aaccatagtc ccgcccctaa
     4261 ctccgcccat cccgccccta actccgccca gttccgccca ttctccgccc catggctgac
     4321 taattttttt tatttatgca gaggccgagg ccgcctctgc ctctgagcta ttccagaagt
     4381 agtgaggagg cttttttgga ggcctaggct tttgcaaaaa gctcccggga gcttgtatat
     4441 ccattttcgg atctgatcaa gagacaggat gaggatcgtt tcgcatgatt gaacaagatg
     4501 gattgcacgc aggttctccg gccgcttggg tggagaggct attcggctat gactgggcac
     4561 aacagacaat cggctgctct gatgccgccg tgttccggct gtcagcgcag gggcgcccgg
     4621 ttctttttgt caagaccgac ctgtccggtg ccctgaatga actgcaggac gaggcagcgc
     4681 ggctatcgtg gctggccacg acgggcgttc cttgcgcagc tgtgctcgac gttgtcactg
     4741 aagcgggaag ggactggctg ctattgggcg aagtgccggg gcaggatctc ctgtcatctc
     4801 accttgctcc tgccgagaaa gtatccatca tggctgatgc aatgcggcgg ctgcatacgc
     4861 ttgatccggc tacctgccca ttcgaccacc aagcgaaaca tcgcatcgag cgagcacgta
     4921 ctcggatgga agccggtctt gtcgatcagg atgatctgga cgaagagcat caggggctcg
     4981 cgccagccga actgttcgcc aggctcaagg cgcgcatgcc cgacggcgag gatctcgtcg
     5041 tgacccatgg cgatgcctgc ttgccgaata tcatggtgga aaatggccgc ttttctggat
     5101 tcatcgactg tggccggctg ggtgtggcgg accgctatca ggacatagcg ttggctaccc
     5161 gtgatattgc tgaagagctt ggcggcgaat gggctgaccg cttcctcgtg ctttacggta
     5221 tcgccgctcc cgattcgcag cgcatcgcct tctatcgcct tcttgacgag ttcttctgag
     5281 cgggactctg gggttcgaaa tgaccgacca agcgacgccc aacctgccat cacgagattt
     5341 cgattccacc gccgccttct atgaaaggtt gggcttcgga atcgttttcc gggacgccgg
     5401 ctggatgatc ctccagcgcg gggatctcat gctggagttc ttcgcccacc ccaacttgtt
     5461 tattgcagct tataatggtt acaaataaag caatagcatc acaaatttca caaataaagc
     5521 atttttttca ctgcattcta gttgtggttt gtccaaactc atcaatgtat cttatcatgt
     5581 ctgtataccg tcgacctcta gctagagctt ggcgtaatca tggtcatagc tgtttcctgt
     5641 gtgaaattgt tatccgctca caattccaca caacatacga gccggaagca taaagtgtaa
     5701 agcctggggt gcctaatgag tgagctaact cacattaatt gcgttgcgct cactgcccgc
     5761 tttccagtcg ggaaacctgt cgtgccagct gcattaatga atcggccaac gcgcggggag
     5821 aggcggtttg cgtattgggc gctcttccgc ttcctcgctc actgactcgc tgcgctcggt
     5881 cgttcggctg cggcgagcgg tatcagctca ctcaaaggcg gtaatacggt tatccacaga
     5941 atcaggggat aacgcaggaa agaacatgtg agcaaaaggc cagcaaaagg ccaggaaccg
     6001 taaaaaggcc gcgttgctgg cgtttttcca taggctccgc ccccctgacg agcatcacaa
     6061 aaatcgacgc tcaagtcaga ggtggcgaaa cccgacagga ctataaagat accaggcgtt
     6121 tccccctgga agctccctcg tgcgctctcc tgttccgacc ctgccgctta ccggatacct
     6181 gtccgccttt ctcccttcgg gaagcgtggc gctttctcaa tgctcacgct gtaggtatct
     6241 cagttcggtg taggtcgttc gctccaagct gggctgtgtg cacgaacccc ccgttcagcc
     6301 cgaccgctgc gccttatccg gtaactatcg tcttgagtcc aacccggtaa gacacgactt
     6361 atcgccactg gcagcagcca ctggtaacag gattagcaga gcgaggtatg taggcggtgc
     6421 tacagagttc ttgaagtggt ggcctaacta cggctacact agaaggacag tatttggtat
     6481 ctgcgctctg ctgaagccag ttaccttcgg aaaaagagtt ggtagctctt gatccggcaa
     6541 acaaaccacc gctggtagcg gtggtttttt tgtttgcaag cagcagatta cgcgcagaaa
     6601 aaaaggatct caagaagatc ctttgatctt ttctacgggg tctgacgctc agtggaacga
     6661 aaactcacgt taagggattt tggtcatgag attatcaaaa aggatcttca cctagatcct
     6721 tttaaattaa aaatgaagtt ttaaatcaat ctaaagtata tatgagtaaa cttggtctga
     6781 cagttaccaa tgcttaatca gtgaggcacc tatctcagcg atctgtctat ttcgttcatc
     6841 catagttgcc tgactccccg tcgtgtagat aactacgata cgggagggct taccatctgg
     6901 ccccagtgct gcaatgatac cgcgagaccc acgctcaccg gctccagatt tatcagcaat
     6961 aaaccagcca gccggaaggg ccgagcgcag aagtggtcct gcaactttat ccgcctccat
     7021 ccagtctatt aattgttgcc gggaagctag agtaagtagt tcgccagtta atagtttgcg
     7081 caacgttgtt gccattgcta caggcatcgt ggtgtcacgc tcgtcgtttg gtatggcttc
     7141 attcagctcc ggttcccaac gatcaaggcg agttacatga tcccccatgt tgtgcaaaaa
     7201 agcggttagc tccttcggtc ctccgatcgt tgtcagaagt aagttggccg cagtgttatc
     7261 actcatggtt atggcagcac tgcataattc tcttactgtc atgccatccg taagatgctt
     7321 ttctgtgact ggtgagtact caaccaagtc attctgagaa tagtgtatgc ggcgaccgag
     7381 ttgctcttgc ccggcgtcaa tacgggataa taccgcgcca catagcagaa ctttaaaagt
     7441 gctcatcatt ggaaaacgtt cttcggggcg aaaactctca aggatcttac cgctgttgag
     7501 atccagttcg atgtaaccca ctcgtgcacc caactgatct tcagcatctt ttactttcac
     7561 cagcgtttct gggtgagcaa aaacaggaag gcaaaatgcc gcaaaaaagg gaataagggc
     7621 gacacggaaa tgttgaatac tcatactctt cctttttcaa tattattgaa gcatttatca
     7681 gggttattgt ctcatgagcg gatacatatt tgaatgtatt tagaaaaata aacaaatagg
     7741 ggttccgcgc acatttcccc gaaaagtgcc acctgacgtc
//
