[The description below was written by a language model from this plasmid's Addgene catalogue record and the feature table of its GenBank file.]
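Description:
pCDNA3.0_nucNanobody IRES EGFP is a 7,780 bp mammalian expression plasmid built on the pCDNA3.0 backbone. It is maintained in E. coli as a high-copy plasmid under ampicillin selection. An SV40 promoter/enhancer-driven NeoR/KanR cassette with an SV40 polyadenylation signal allows G418 selection of transfected mammalian cells. The feature table also lists three unnamed replication origins. One lies within the SV40 promoter region and is presumably the SV40 origin. By position, the other two correspond to the bacterial plasmid origin and the f1 origin usual in this backbone, although the record does not label them.

The payload is a bicistronic cassette transcribed from the CMV immediate-early promoter and terminated by the bovine growth hormone polyadenylation signal, with T7 and SP6 promoters flanking the insert. After a Kozak sequence, the first open reading frame encodes a synthetic fusion: an N-terminal SNAP-tag, then the "Enhancer" VHH nanobody that binds GFP, then a C-terminal nuclear localization signal. A residual attB2 site follows this frame. An IRES then drives cap-independent translation of EGFP from the same transcript. Every transfected cell should therefore make both the nuclear-targeted nanobody and its untargeted EGFP ligand. The SNAP-tag allows covalent labelling of the nanobody fusion with benzylguanine-based substrates.

Editing-history annotations show that the plasmid was derived from related constructs by deleting a segment within the nanobody coding region and by replacing the localization sequence and the fluorescent protein. The plasmid comes from work on chemogenetic control of nanobodies. There it plausibly serves to visualise nanobody–GFP binding through recruitment of EGFP to the nucleus, although the record does not spell out the assay.
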