Addgene plasmid #136619: pCDNA3.0_nucNanobody IRES EGFP
Purpose: Plasmid encoding nuclear localization of the Enhancer nanobody for GFP as a SNAP-Tag-fusion and EGFP
Depositing lab: Kai Johnsson. Depositing organization: Max Planck Institute for Medical Research. Publication: Chemogenetic Control of Nanobodies. Farrants H, Tarnawski M, Muller TG, Otsuka S, Hiblot J, Koch B, Kueblbeck M, Krausslich HG, Ellenberg J, Johnsson K. Nat Methods. 2020 Feb 17. pii: 10.1038/s41592-020-0746-7. doi: 10.1038/s41592-020-0746-7. PubMed 32066961.
Backbone
  Vector backbone: pCDNA3.0
  Total vector size (bp): 7780
  Vector type: Mammalian Expression
  Selectable markers: Neomycin (select with G418)
Growth in bacteria
  Bacterial resistance: Ampicillin, 100 μg/mL
  Growth temperature: 37°C
  Growth strain: DH5alpha
  Copy number: High Copy
Gene/Insert
  Gene/Insert name: SNAP-Tag-EnhancerNb-NLS (IRES EGFP)
  Species: Synthetic
  Insert size (bp): 1020
  Promoter: CMV
  Cloning method: Gibson Cloning
  Sequencing primers: 5′ CMV_Fwd; 3′ BGH_Rev
Terms and licenses: Academic/Nonprofit Terms; Industry Terms: Not Available to Industry
How to cite: pCDNA3.0_nucNanobody IRES EGFP was a gift from Kai Johnsson (Addgene plasmid # 136619 ; http://n2t.net/addgene:136619 ; RRID:Addgene_136619)
